Addgene plasmid #20913: E12 2/5-pCS2
Depositing lab: Stephen Tapscott. Depositing organization: Fred Hutchinson Cancer Center. Publication: MyoD and E-protein heterodimers switch rhabdomyosarcoma cells from an arrested myoblast phase to a differentiated state. Yang Z, MacQuarrie KL, Analau E, Tyler AE, Dilworth FJ, Cao Y, Diede SJ, Tapscott SJ. Genes Dev. 2009 Mar 15. 23(6):694-707. 10.1101/gad.1765109 PubMed 19299559.
Backbone
  Vector backbone: pCS2+
  Backbone size w/o insert (bp): 4100
  Vector type: Mammalian Expression
Growth in bacteria
  Bacterial resistance: Ampicillin, 100 μg/mL
  Growth temperature: 37°C
  Growth strain: DH5alpha
  Copy number: High Copy
Gene/Insert
  Gene/Insert name: E12 2/5 (alt names: E2A (E12 isoform); TCF3)
  Species: H. sapiens (human)
  Insert size (bp): 1812
  GenBank ID: NM_0032002
  Entrez Gene: TCF3 (a.k.a. AGM8, AGM8A, AGM8B, E2A, E47, ITF1, TCF-3, VDIR, bHLHb21, p75)
  Cloning method: Restriction Enzyme; 5′ cloning site HindIII (not destroyed); 3′ cloning site EcoRI (not destroyed)
  Sequencing primers: 5′ Sp6; 3′ T7
Terms and licenses: Academic/Nonprofit Terms; Industry Terms: Not Available to Industry
How to cite: E12 2/5-pCS2 was a gift from Stephen Tapscott (Addgene plasmid # 20913 ; http://n2t.net/addgene:20913 ; RRID:Addgene_20913)
