[The description below was written by a language model from this plasmid's Addgene catalogue record.]
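Description:
E12 2/5-pCS2 is a mammalian expression plasmid built on the pCS2+ backbone (about 4.1 kb without insert) and carrying a roughly 1.8 kb human TCF3 (E2A) insert corresponding to the E12 isoform. It is maintained in E. coli as a high-copy plasmid under ampicillin selection. The insert was placed by restriction cloning between HindIII at the 5′ end and EcoRI at the 3′ end, and both sites remain intact, so the fragment can be excised or transferred. The record lists SP6 and T7 as the flanking sequencing primers. No feature table is provided, and the promoter is not named in the record. As a general property of the backbone, pCS2+ drives inserts from a strong CMV-derived (simian CMV IE94) promoter with an SV40 polyadenylation signal, and its SP6 promoter upstream of the polylinker also allows in vitro transcription of sense RNA. No epitope tags or reporters are recorded.

TCF3 encodes the E-protein class of basic helix-loop-helix transcription factors. E12 and E47 are alternative isoforms that heterodimerise with tissue-specific bHLH partners such as MyoD to bind E-box sequences. The "2/5" designation indicates a particular form of E12, but the record does not explain what distinguishes it, so it should not be assumed to be the canonical full-length coding sequence. The associated publication concerns how MyoD and E-protein heterodimers move rhabdomyosarcoma cells from an arrested myoblast-like state toward differentiation. This suggests the plasmid is used to express this E12 form in cultured mammalian cells to study E-protein partnering with MyoD and its effect on myogenic gene regulation.
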