>Addgene plasmid #20913 | E12 2/5-pCS2 | addgene partial sequence | sequence record 26764 | 20913 with SP6
CCGCCNCCATGAACCAGCCGCAGAGGATGGCGCCTGTGGGCACAGACAAGGAGCTCAGTGACCTCCTGGA
CTTCAGCATGATGTTCCCGCTGCCTGTCACCAACGGGAAGGGCCGGCCCGCCTCCCTGGCCGGGGCGCAG
TTCGGAGGTTCAGGCAAGAGCGGTGAGCGGGGCGCCTATGCCTCCTTCGGGAGAGACGCAGGCGTGGGCG
GCCTGACTCAGGCTGGCTTCCTGTCAGGCGAGCTGGCCCTCAACAGCCCCGGGCCCCTGTCCCCTTCGGG
CATGAAGGGGACCTCCCAGTACTACCCCTCCTACTCCGGCAGCTCCCGGCGGAGAGCGGCAGACGGCAGC
CTAGACACGCAGCCCAAGAAGGTCCGGAAGGTCCCGCCGGGTCTTCCATCCTCGGTGTACCCACCCAGCT
CAGGTGAGGACTACGGCAGGGATGCCACCGCCTACCCGTCCGCCAAGACCCCCAGCAGCACCTATCCCGC
CCCCTTCTACGTGGCAGATGGCAGCCTGCACCCCTCAGCCGAGCTCTGGAGTCCCCCGGGCCAGGCGGGC
TTCGGGCCCATGCTGGGTGGGGGCTCATCCCCGCTGCCCCTCCCGCCCGGTAGCGGCCCGGTGGGCAGCA
GTGGAAGCAGCAGCACGTTTGGTGGCCTGCACCAGCACGAGCGTATGGGCTACCAGCTGCATGGAGCAGA
GGTGAACGGTGGGCTCCCATCT
